>Addgene plasmid #162815 | pAS1_4x7SKPylT_EF1_Ub-*CoV2_M | addgene full sequence | sequence record 318629 | Addgene NGS Result
TATTGTCTCATGAGCGGATACATATTTGAATGTATTTAGAAAAATAAACAAATAGGGGTTCCGCGCACAT
TTCCCCGAAAAGTGCCACCTAAATTGTAAGCGTTAATATTTTGTTAAAATTCGCGTTAAATTTTTGTTAA
ATCAGCTCATTTTTTAACCAATAGGCCGAAATCGGCAAAATCCCTTATAAATCAAAAGAATAGACCGAGA
TAGGGT
[37 nt withheld, positions 217-253]
AAAGAACGTGGACTCCAACGTCAAAGG
[49 nt withheld, positions 281-329]
T
[91 nt withheld, positions 331-421]
G
[124 nt withheld, positions 423-546]
CCCATTCGCCATTCAGGCTGCGCAACTGTTGGGAAGGGCGATCGGTGCGGGCCTCTTCGCTATTACGCCA
GCTGGCGAAAGGGGGATGTGCTGCAAGGCGATTAAGTTGGGTAACGCCAGGGTTTTCCCAGTCACGACGT
TGTAAAACGACGGCCAGTGAGCGCGCCTCGTTCATTCACGTTTTTGAACCCGTGGAGGACGGGCAGACTC
GCGGTGCAAATGTGTTTTACAGCGTGATGGAGCAGATGAAGATGCTCGACACGCTGCAGAACACGCAGCT
AGATTAACCCTAGAAAGATAATCATATTGTGACGTACGTTAAAGATAATCATGTGTAAAATTGACGCATG
TGTTTTATCGGTCTGTATATCGAGGTTTATTTATTAATTTGAATAGATATTAAGTTTTATTATATTTACA
CTTACATACTAATAATAAATTCAACAAACAATTTATTTATGTTTATTTATTTATTAAAAAAAACAAAAAC
TCAAAATTTCTTCTATAAAGTAACAAAACTTTTATGAGGGACAGCCCCCCCCCAAAGCCCCCAGGGATGT
AATTACGTCCCTCCCCCGCTAGGGGGCAGCAGCGAGCCGCCCGGGGCTCCGCTCCGGTCCGGCGCTCCCC
CCGCATCCCCGAGCCGGCAGCGTGCGGGGACAGCCCGGGCACGGGGAAGGTGGCACGGGATCGCTTTCCT
CTGAACGCTTCTCGCTGCTCTTTGAGCCTGCAGACACCTGGGGGGATACGGGGAAAAGGCCTCCACGGCC
AACTAGTGAAAAACCGCACTTGTCCGGAAACCCCGGGAATCTAACCCGGCTGAACGGATTTAGAGTCCGT
TCGATCTACATGATCAGGTTTCCGAGGTACCCAGGCGGCGCACAAGCTATATAAACCTGAAGGAAATCTC
AACTTTACACTTAGGTCAAGTTACTTATCGTACTAGAGCTTCAGCAGGAAATTTAACTAAAATCTAATTT
AACCAGCATAGCAAATATCATTTATTCCCAAAATGCTAAAGTTTGAGATAAACGGACTTGATTTCCGGCT
GTTTTGACACTATCCAGAATGCCTTGCAGATGGGTGGGGCATGCTAAATACTGCAGGAAAAACCGCACTT
GTCCGGAAACCCCGGGAATCTAACCCGGCTGAACGGATTTAGAGTCCGTTCGATCTACATGATCAGGTTT
CCGAGGTACCCAGGCGGCGCACAAGCTATATAAACCTGAAGGAAATCTCAACTTTACACTTAGGTCAAGT
TACTTATCGTACTAGAGCTTCAGCAGGAAATTTAACTAAAATCTAATTTAACCAGCATAGCAAATATCAT
TTATTCCCAAAATGCTAAAGTTTGAGATAAACGGACTTGATTTCCGGCTGTTTTGACACTATCCAGAATG
CCTTGCAGATGGGTGGGGCATGCTAAATACTGCAGGAAAAACCGCACTTGTCCGGAAACCCCGGGAATCT
AACCCGGCTGAACGGATTTAGAGTCCGTTCGATCTACATGATCAGGTTTCCGAGGTACCCAGGCGGCGCA
CAAGCTATATAAACCTGAAGGAAATCTCAACTTTACACTTAGGTCAAGTTACTTATCGTACTAGAGCTTC
AGCAGGAAATTTAACTAAAATCTAATTTAACCAGCATAGCAAATATCATTTATTCCCAAAATGCTAAAGT
TTGAGATAAACGGACTTGATTTCCGGCTGTTTTGACACTATCCAGAATGCCTTGCAGATGGGTGGGGCAT
GCTAAATACTGCAGGAAAAACCGCACTTGTCCGGAAACCCCGGGAATCTAACCCGGCTGAACGGATTTAG
AGTCCGTTCGATCTACATGATCAGGTTTCCGAGGTACCCAGGCGGCGCACAAGCTATATAAACCTGAAGG
AAATCTCAACTTTACACTTAGGTCAAGTTACTTATCGTACTAGAGCTTCAGCAGGAAATTTAACTAAAAT
CTAATTTAACCAGCATAGCAAATATCATTTATTCCCAAAATGCTAAAGTTTGAGATAAACGGACTTGATT
TCCGGCTGTTTTGACACTATCCAGAATGCCTTGCAGATGGGTGGGGCATGCTAAATACTGCAGAACTAGT
GCTCTAGAAAGGATCTGCGATCGCTCCGGTGCCCGTCAGTGGGCAGAGCGCACATCGCCCACAGTCCCCG
AGAAGTTGGGGGGAGGGGTCGGCAATTGAACGGGTGCCTAGAGAAGGTGGCGCGGGGTAAACTGGGAAAG
TGATGTCGTGTACTGGCTCCGCCTTTTTCCCGAGGGTGGGGGAGAACCGTATATAAGTGCAGTAGTCGCC
GTGAACGTTCTTTTTCGCAACGGGTTTGCCGCCAGAACACAGCTGAAGCTTCGAGGGGCTCGCATCTCTC
CTTCACGCGCCCGCCGCCCTACCTGAGGCCGCCATCCACGCCGGTTGAGTCGCGTTCTGCCGCCTCCCGC
CTGTGGTGCCTCCTGAACTGCGTCCGCCGTCTAGGTAAGTTTAAAGCTCAGGTCGAGACCGGGCCTTTGT
CCGGCGCTCCCTTGGAGCCTACCTAGACTCAGCCGGCTCTCCACGCTTTGCCTGACCCTGCTTGCTCAAC
TCTACGTCTTTGTTTCGTTTTCTGTTCTGCGCCGTTACAGATCCAAGCTGTGACCGGCGCCTACTCTAGA
GCTAGCGAATTATGCAGATCTTCGTGAAGACTCTGACTGGTAAGACCATCACCCTCGAGGTTGAGCCCAG
TGACACCATCGAGAATGTCAAGGCAAAGATCCAAGATAAGGAAGGCATCCCTCCTGACCAGCAGAGGCTG
ATCTTTGCTGGAAAACAGCTGGAAGATGGGCGCACCCTGTCTGACTACAACATCCAGAAAGAGTCCACCC
TGCACCTGGTGCTCCGCTTAAGAGGGGGTTAGGCAGACTCTAATGGTACAATCACGGTTGAAGAACTTAA
GAAGTTGCTGGAACAGTGGAACCTCGTGATAGGGTTTCTCTTTTTGACGTGGATTTGCCTCCTCCAATTC
GCCTATGCAAATAGAAACAGATTTCTCTACATTATAAAGCTCATATTCCTTTGGCTTCTCTGGCCGGTGA
CTCTTGCATGCTTCGTTCTGGCTGCGGTTTACAGAATTAATTGGATTACCGGCGGGATCGCCATAGCAAT
GGCTTGCCTCGTCGGATTGATGTGGCTGTCATACTTTATTGCCAGTTTCAGACTGTTTGCCCGCACAAGG
TCTATGTGGTCTTTCAATCCAGAAACGAACATATTGCTTAACGTACCCCTCCACGGTACGATATTGACCC
GACCCCTGCTCGAAAGCGAATTGGTAATCGGCGCGGTTATACTTCGAGGGCACTTGAGAATAGCAGGACA
CCACCTCGGTAGGTGTGATATTAAGGATTTGCCAAAGGAGATTACGGTGGCGACAAGTCGGACTCTCAGC
TACTACAAACTGGGGGCTTCTCAGAGGGTTGCCGGTGATAGCGGGTTTGCCGCATATAGCAGATACCGGA
TAGGCAATTATAAGCTCAATACCGACCATTCTAGTAGCAGCGATAATATAGCCTTGCTGGTACAATGACC
GGCGACAATCAACCTCTGGATTACAAAATTTGTGAAAGATTGACTGGTATTCTTAACTATGTTGCTCCTT
TTACGCTATGTGGATACGCTGCTTTAATGCCTTTGTATCATGCGTTAACTAAACTTGTTTATTGCAGCTT
ATAATGGTTACAAATAAAGCAATAGCATCACAAATTTCACAAATAAAGCATTTTTTTCACTGCATTCTAG
TTGTGGTTTGTCCAAACTCATCAATGTATCTTATCATGTCTGGAATTGACTCAAATGATGTCAATTAGTC
TATCAGAAGCTCATCTGGTCTCCCTTCCGGGGGACAAGACATCCCTGTTTAATATTTAAACAGCAGTGTT
CCCAAACTGGGTTCTTATATCCCTTGCTCTGGTCAACCAGGTTGCAGGGTTTCCTGTCCTCACAGGAACG
AAGTCCCTAAAGAAACAGTGGCAGCCAGGTTTAGCCCCGGAATTGACTGGATTCCTTTTTTAGGGCCCAT
TGGTATGGCTTTTTCCCCGTATCCCCCCAGGTGTCTGCAGGCTCAAAGAGCAGCGAGAAGCGTTCAGAGG
AAAGCGATCCCGTGCCACCTTCCCCGTGCCCGGGCTGTCCCCGCACGCTGCCGGCTCGGGGATGCGGGGG
GAGCGCCGGACCGGAGCGGAGCCCCGGGCGGCTCGCTGCTGCCCCCTAGCGGGGGAGGGACGTAATTACA
TCCCTGGGGGCTTTGGGGGGGGGCTGTCCCTGATATCTATAACAAGAAAATATATATATAATAAGTTATC
ACGTAAGTAGAACATGAAATAACAATATAATTATCGTATGAGTTAAATCTTAAAAGTCACGTAAAAGATA
ATCATGCGTCATTTTGACTCACGCGGTCGTTATAGTTCAAAATCAGTGACACTTACCGCATTGACAAGCA
CGCCTCACGGGAGCTCCAAGCGGCGACTGAGATGTCCTAAATGCACAGCGACGGATTCGCGCTATTTAGA
AAGAGAGAGCAATATTTCAAGAATGCATGCGTCAATTTTACGCAGACTATCTTTCTAGGGTTAATCTAGC
TGCATCAGGATCATATCGTCGGGTCTTTTTTCCGGCTCAGTCATCGCCCAAGCTGGCGCTATCTGGGCAT
CGGGGAGGAAGAAGCCCGTGCCTTTTCCCGCGAGGTTGAAGCGGCATGGAAAGAGTTTGCCGAGGATGAC
TGCTGCTGCATTGACGTTGAGCGAAAACGCACGTTTACCATGATGATTCGGGAAGGTGTGGCCATGCACG
CCTTTAACGGTGAACTGTTCGTTCAGGCCACCTGGGATACCAGTTCGTCGCGGCTTTTCCGGACACAGTT
CCGGATGGTCAGCCCGAAGCGCATCAGCAACCCGAACAATACCGGCGACAGCCGGAACTGCCGTGCCGGT
GTGCAGATTAATGACAGCGGTGCGGCGCTGGGATATTACGTCAGCGAGGACGGGTATCCTGGCTGGATGC
CGCAGAAATGGACATGGATACCCCGTGAGTTACCCGGCGGGCGCGCTTGGCGTAATCATGGTCATAGCTG
TTTCCTGTGTGAAATTGTTATCCGCTCACAATTCCACACAACATACGAGCCGGAAGCATAAAGTGTAAAG
CCTGGGGTGCCTAATGAGTGAGCTAACTCACATTAATTGCGTTGCGCTCACTGCCCGCTTTCCAGTCGGG
AAACCTGTCGTGCCAGCTGCATTAATGAATCGGCCAACGCGCGGGGAGAGGCGGTTTGCGTATTGGGCGC
TCTTCCGCTTCCTCGCTCACTGACTCGCTGCGCTCGGTCGTTCGGCTGCGGCGAGCGGTATCAGCTCACT
CAAAGGCGGTAATACGGTTATCCACAGAATCAGGGGATAACGCAGGAAAGAACATGTGAGCAAAAGGCCA
GCAAAAGGCCAGGAACCGTAAAAAGGCCGCGTTGCTGGCGTTTTTCCATAGGCTCCGCCCCCCTGACGAG
CATCACAAAAATCGACGCTCAAGTCAGAGGTGGCGAAACCCGACAGGACTATAAAGATACCAGGCGTTTC
CCCCTGGAAGCTCCCTCGTGCGCTCTCCTGTTCCGACCCTGCCGCTTACCGGATACCTGTCCGCCTTTCT
CCCTTCGGGAAGCGTGGCGCTTTCTCATAGCTCACGCTGTAGGTATCTCAGTTCGGTGTAGGTCGTTCGC
TCCAAGCTGGGCTGTGTGCACGAACCCCCCGTTCAGCCCGACCGCTGCGCCTTATCCGGTAACTATCGTC
TTGAGTCCAACCCGGTAAGACACGACTTATCGCCACTGGCAGCAGCCACTGGTAACAGGATTAGCAGAGC
GAGGTATGTAGGCGGTGCTACAGAGTTCTTGAAGTGGTGGCCTAACTACGGCTACACTAGAAGAACAGTA
TTTGGTATCTGCGCTCTGCTGAAGCCAGTTACCTTCGGAAAAAGAGTTGGTAGCTCTTGATCCGGCAAAC
AAACCACCGCTGGTAGCGGTGGTTTTTTTGTTTGCAAGCAGCAGATTACGCGCAGAAAAAAAGGATCTCA
AGAAGATCCTTTGATCTTTTCTACGGGGTCTGACGCTCAGTGGAACGAAAACTCACGTTAAGGGATTTTG
GTCATGAGATTATCAAAAAGGATCTTCACCTAGATCCTTTTAAATTAAAAATGAAGTTTTAAATCAATCT
AAAGTATATATGAGTAAACTTGGTCTGACAGTTACCAATGCTTAATCAGTGAGGCACCTATCTCAGCGAT
CTGTCTATTTCGTTCATCCATAGTTGCCTGACTCCCCGTCGTGTAGATAACTACGATACGGGAGGGCTTA
CCATCTGGCCCCAGTGCTGCAATGATACCGCGAGACCCACGCTCACCGGCTCCAGATTTATCAGCAATAA
ACCAGCCAGCCGGAAGGGCCGAGCGCAGAAGTGGTCCTGCAACTTTATCCGCCTCCATCCAGTCTATTAA
TTGTTGCCGGGAAGCTAGAGTAAGTAGTTCGCCAGTTAATAGTTTGCGCAACGTTGTTGCCATTGCTACA
GGCATCGTGGTGTCACGCTCGTCGTTTGGTATGGCTTCATTCAGCTCCGGTTCCCAACGATCAAGGCGAG
TTACATGATCCCCCATGTTGTGCAAAAAAGCGGTTAGCTCCTTCGGTCCTCCGATCGTTGTCAGAAGTAA
GTTGGCCGCAGTGTTATCACTCATGGTTATGGCAGCACTGCATAATTCTCTTACTGTCATGCCATCCGTA
AGATGCTTTTCTGTGACTGGTGAGTACTCAACCAAGTCATTCTGAGAATAGTGTATGCGGCGACCGAGTT
GCTCTTGCCCGGCGTCAATACGGGATAATACCGCGCCACATAGCAGAACTTTAAAAGTGCTCATCATTGG
AAAACGTTCTTCGGGGCGAAAACTCTCAAGGATCTTACCGCTGTTGAGATCCAGTTCGATGTAACCCACT
CGTGCACCCAACTGATCTTCAGCATCTTTTACTTTCACCAGCGTTTCTGGGTGAGCAAAAACAGGAAGGC
AAAATGCCGCAAAAAAGGGAATAAGGGCGACACGGAAATGTTGAATACTCATACTCTTCCTTTTTCAATA
TTATTGAAGCATTTATCAGGGT
Features (pLannotate 1.2.2; 22 found; start..end, strand, type, name):
    118..546     -  rep_origin     f1 ori (sequence partly withheld): f1 bacteriophage origin of replication; arrow indicates direction of (+) strand synthesis
    551..706     -  CDS            lacZα (fragment): LacZα fragment of β-galactosidase; lacZ fragment
    708..827     +  CDS            B (fragment): PORTL_LAMBD - Experimental evidence at protein level: Swiss-Prot protein existence level 1. Forms the portal vertex of the capsid (PubMed:6228056, PubMed:6232391). This portal plays critical roles in head assembly, genome packaging, neck/tail attachment, and genome ejection (Probable). The portal protein multimerizes as a single ring-shaped homododecamer arranged around a central channel (PubMed:6232391). Binds to the terminase subunits to form the packaging machine (PubMed:7799432). From Escherichia phage lambda (Bacteriophage lambda).
   1340..1408    -  ncRNA          tRNA: Accession: RF00005 - tRNA
   1669..1737    -  ncRNA          tRNA: Accession: RF00005 - tRNA
   1998..2066    -  ncRNA          tRNA: Accession: RF00005 - tRNA
   2327..2395    -  ncRNA          tRNA: Accession: RF00005 - tRNA
   2687..2898    +  promoter       EF-1α core promoter: core promoter for human elongation factor EF-1α
   2911..3179    +  LTR            5' LTR (truncated): truncated 5' long terminal repeat (LTR) from human T-cell leukemia virus (HTLV) type 1
   3218..3445    +  CDS            UBIQ_CERCA: Experimental evidence at protein level: Swiss-Prot protein existence level 1. Ubiquitin exists either covalently attached to another protein, or free (unanchored). When covalently bound, it is conjugated to target proteins via an isopeptide bond either as a monomer (monoubiquitin), a polymer linked via different Lys residues of the ubiquitin (polyubiquitin chains) or a linear polymer linked via the initiator Met of the ubiquitin (linear polyubiquitin chains). Polyubiquitin chains, when attached to a target protein, have different functions depending on the Lys residue of the ubiquitin that is
   3449..4111    +  CDS            VME1_SARS2: Experimental evidence at protein level: Swiss-Prot protein existence level 1. Component of the viral envelope that plays a central role in virus morphogenesis and assembly via its interactions with other viral proteins (By similarity). Regulates the localization of S protein at cis-Golgi, the place of virus budding (PubMed:33229438). May act by binding cytoplasmic c-terminus of S (PubMed:33229438). From Severe acute respiratory syndrome coronavirus 2 (2019-nCoV) (SARS-CoV-2).
   4123..4229    +  misc_feature   WPRE (fragment): woodchuck hepatitis virus posttranscriptional regulatory element
   4238..4359    +  polyA_signal   SV40 poly(A) signal: SV40 polyadenylation signal
   4377..4469    +  ncRNA          G-CSF SLDE: Accession: RF00183 - G-CSF factor stem-loop destabilising element (SLDE)
   5166..5633    +  CDS            B (fragment): PORTL_LAMBD - Experimental evidence at protein level: Swiss-Prot protein existence level 1. Forms the portal vertex of the capsid (PubMed:6228056, PubMed:6232391). This portal plays critical roles in head assembly, genome packaging, neck/tail attachment, and genome ejection (Probable). The portal protein multimerizes as a single ring-shaped homododecamer arranged around a central channel (PubMed:6232391). Binds to the terminase subunits to form the packaging machine (PubMed:7799432). From Escherichia phage lambda (Bacteriophage lambda).
   5671..5687    -  protein_bind   lac operator: The lac repressor binds to the lac operator to inhibit transcription in E. coli. This inhibition can be relieved by adding lactose or isopropyl-β-D-thiogalactopyranoside (IPTG). lac repressor encoded by lacI
   5695..5725    -  promoter       lac promoter: promoter for the E. coli lac operon
   5740..5761    -  protein_bind   CAP binding site: CAP binding activates transcription in the presence of cAMP. E. coli catabolite activator protein
   5774..5866    -  CDS            lacI (fragment): lac repressor; lacI; The lac repressor binds to the lac operator to inhibit transcription in E. coli. This inhibition can be relieved by adding lactose or isopropyl-β-D-thiogalactopyranoside (IPTG).
   6049..6637    -  rep_origin     ori: high-copy-number ColE1/pMB1/pBR322/pUC origin of replication
   6808..7668    -  CDS            AmpR: β-lactamase; bla; confers resistance to ampicillin, carbenicillin, and related antibiotics
   7669..65      -  promoter       AmpR promoter (across the origin): bla
