[The description below was written by a language model from this plasmid's Addgene catalogue record and pLannotate feature annotations shown in this document.]
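Description:
pAS1_4x7SKPylT_EF1_Ub-*CoV2_M is a 7.7 kb mammalian expression plasmid on the pAS backbone, catalogued as a PiggyBac-type vector, and designed for amber suppression (genetic code expansion) in mammalian cells. It is maintained in E. coli through a high-copy ColE1/pUC origin with ampicillin selection (AmpR under its own bla promoter). It also carries an f1 origin and remnants of a lacZα/lac promoter cloning region. The automated annotation does not call PiggyBac terminal repeats. It also labels two stretches flanking the mammalian cassettes as lambda portal protein fragments, and these may simply be unrecognised backbone sequence.

The payload has two parts. Four tandem tRNA genes on the reverse strand correspond to the "4x7SKPylT" in the name: four copies of the pyrrolysyl amber suppressor tRNA, each presumably driven by a 7SK Pol III promoter, although those promoters are not annotated. Downstream, an EF-1α core promoter joined to an HTLV-1 5' LTR fragment, a common composite promoter arrangement, drives a ubiquitin coding sequence fused directly to the SARS-CoV-2 membrane (M) protein. The M initiator methionine is replaced by an amber (TAG) codon. A WPRE fragment and SV40 polyadenylation signal follow.

In the STELLA approach, the ubiquitin leader supplies translation initiation and is expected to be removed by cellular deubiquitinases. This would expose the non-canonical amino acid incorporated at the TAG codon as a single-residue N-terminal label on M, suitable for fluorescent live-cell imaging. No pyrrolysyl-tRNA synthetase is annotated on this plasmid, so it would apparently need to be supplied separately.
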