Addgene plasmid #162815: pAS1_4x7SKPylT_EF1_Ub-*CoV2_M
Purpose: STELLA plasmid for amber suppression of N-terminally labelled CoV2_M
Depositing lab: Simon Elsaesser. Depositing organization: Karolinska Institutet. Publication: Universal Single-Residue Terminal Labels for Fluorescent Live Cell Imaging of Microproteins. Lafranchi L, Schlesinger D, Kimler KJ, Elsasser SJ. J Am Chem Soc. 2020 Nov 25;142(47):20080-20087. doi: 10.1021/jacs.0c09574. Epub 2020 Nov 11. PubMed 33175524.
Backbone
  Vector backbone: pAS
  Vector type: Mammalian Expression ; PiggyBac
Growth in bacteria
  Bacterial resistance: Ampicillin, 100 μg/mL
  Growth temperature: 37°C
  Growth strain: NEB Stable
  Copy number: High Copy
Gene/Insert
  Gene/Insert name: Ub-(N-TAG)CoV2_M
  Species: SARS-CoV-2
  Mutation: CoV2_M(Met1,Amber)
  Promoter: EF1alpha
  Cloning method: Restriction Enzyme; 5′ cloning site Unknown (unknown if destroyed)
Terms and licenses: Academic/Nonprofit Terms; Industry Terms: Not Available to Industry
Depositor comments: Protein sequence: (TAG)ADSNGTITVEELKKLLEQWNLVIGFLFLTWICLLQFAYANRNRFLYIIKLIFLWLLWPVTLACFVLAAVYRINWITGGIAIAMACLVGLMWLSYFIASFRLFARTRSMWSFNPETNILLNVPLHGTILTRPLLESELVIGAVILRGHLRIAGHHLGRCDIKDLPKEITVATSRTLSYYKLGASQRVAGDSGFAAYSRYRIGNYKLNTDHSSSSDNIALLVQ - UniProtKB - P0DTC5 (VME1_SARS2)
How to cite: pAS1_4x7SKPylT_EF1_Ub-*CoV2_M was a gift from Simon Elsaesser (Addgene plasmid # 162815 ; http://n2t.net/addgene:162815 ; RRID:Addgene_162815)
