>Addgene plasmid #162815 | pAS1_4x7SKPylT_EF1_Ub-*CoV2_M | depositor partial sequence | sequence record 315566 | Sanger sequencing of the insert (EF1_forward primer)
TCACGGGCCCTTTTCCGAGGGTGGGGGAGAACCGTATATAAGTGCAGTAGTCGCCGTGAACGTTCTTTTT
CGCAACGGGTTTGCCGCCAGAACACAGCTGAAGCTTCGAGGGGCTCGCATCTCTCCTTCACGCGCCCGCC
GCCCTACCTGAGGCCGCCATCCACGCCGGTTGAGTCGCGTTCTGCCGCCTCCCGCCTGTGGTGCCTCCTG
AACTGCGTCCGCCGTCTAGGTAAGTTTAAAGCTCAGGTCGAGACCGGGCCTTTGTCCGGCGCTCCCTTGG
AGCCTACCTAGACTCAGCCGGCTCTCCACGCTTTGCCTGACCCTGCTTGCTCAACTCTACGTCTTTGTTT
CGTTTTCTGTTCTGCGCCGTTACAGATCCAAGCTGTGACCGGCGCCTACTCTAGAGCTAGCGAATTATGC
AGATCTTCGTGAAGACTCTGACTGGTAAGACCATCACCCTCGAGGTTGAGCCCAGTGACACCATCGAGAA
TGTCAAGGCAAAGATCCAAGATAAGGAAGGCATCCCTCCTGACCAGCAGAGGCTGATCTTTGCTGGAAAA
CAGCTGGAAGATGGGCGCACCCTGTCTGACTACAACATCCAGAAAGAGTCCACCCTGCACCTGGTGCTCC
GCTTAAGAGGGGGTTAAGCAGACTCTAATGGTACAATCACGGTTGAACAACTTAAGAAGTTGCTGGAACA
ATGGAACCTCGTGATAGGGTTTCTCTTTTTGACGTGGATATGCCTCCTCCAATTCGCCTATGCAAAGAGA
CACAGATTTCTCTACATTATATAGCTCATATTCCTTTGGCTTCTCTGGCCGGTGACTCTTGCATGCTTCG
TTCTGGCTGCGGTTTACAGAATTAATTGGATTACCGGCGGGATCGCCATAGCAATGGCTTGCCTCGACGG
ATTGATGTGACTGTCATACTGTATTGTCAGCTTCAGACTGTTTGTCCGCACAAGGTCTATGTGGACTTTC
AATCCATAAACGAACATATTGCTTAACGGACCCCTCCACGGTACGATATTGACCCGACTCCTGCTCGCAA
GCTAGT
